Addgene plasmid #47395: GFP-Intersectin Long
Depositing lab: Peter McPherson. Depositing organization: McGill University. Publication: Endocytic protein intersectin-l regulates actin assembly via Cdc42 and N-WASP. Hussain NK, Jenna S, Glogauer M, Quinn CC, Wasiak S, Guipponi M, Antonarakis SE, Kay BK, Stossel TP, Lamarche-Vane N, McPherson PS. Nat Cell Biol. 2001 Oct;3(10):927-32. 10.1038/ncb1001-927 PubMed 11584276.
Backbone
  Vector backbone: pEGFP-C2
  Backbone manufacturer: Clontech
  Backbone size w/o insert (bp): 4700
  Vector type: Mammalian Expression
  Selectable markers: Neomycin (select with G418)
Growth in bacteria
  Bacterial resistance: Kanamycin, 50 μg/mL
  Growth temperature: 37°C
  Growth strain: DH5alpha
  Copy number: High Copy
Gene/Insert
  Gene/Insert name: intersectin long (alt names: intersectin-l; ITSN1)
  Species: H. sapiens (human)
  Entrez Gene: ITSN1 (a.k.a. ITSN, SH3D1A, SH3P17)
  Promoter: CMV
  Tag / fusion protein: EGFP (N terminal on backbone)
  Cloning method: Restriction Enzyme; 5′ cloning site SXhoI (not destroyed); 3′ cloning site SalI (not destroyed)
  Sequencing primers: 5′ EGFP-C; 3′ SV40pA-R
Terms and licenses: Academic/Nonprofit Terms; Industry Terms: Not Available to Industry
How to cite: GFP-Intersectin Long was a gift from Peter McPherson (Addgene plasmid # 47395 ; http://n2t.net/addgene:47395 ; RRID:Addgene_47395)
