[The description below was written by a language model from this plasmid's Addgene catalogue record and pLannotate feature annotations shown in this document.]
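Description:
GFP-Intersectin Long is a mammalian expression plasmid built on the Clontech pEGFP-C2 backbone that produces the long isoform of human intersectin (intersectin-l, ITSN1) fused at its N terminus to EGFP. The sequenced plasmid is about 10.1 kb. Expression is driven by the human cytomegalovirus immediate early enhancer and promoter. The EGFP coding sequence is followed by a short stretch of the multiple cloning site and then the roughly 5.2 kb ITSN1 open reading frame, which was inserted by restriction cloning between XhoI and SalI sites that remain intact. The transcript is terminated by the SV40 polyadenylation signal.

The plasmid is propagated in E. coli at high copy from a pUC-type ColE1 origin and also carries an f1 origin for single-stranded DNA production. A single Tn5 NeoR/KanR (aminoglycoside phosphotransferase) gene serves both hosts. A bacterial bla-type promoter drives it for kanamycin selection in E. coli, and the SV40 enhancer/early promoter drives it for G418 selection of stably transfected mammalian cells. The HSV TK polyadenylation signal lies downstream of this gene. The small fragment annotations for RSF ori, large T antigen, ble and bGH poly(A) are partial matches from automated annotation, not functional modules.

The construct is suited to transient or stable expression of fluorescently tagged intersectin-l, allowing its localization to be visualized in cells. According to the associated publication title, this endocytic protein regulates actin assembly through Cdc42 and N-WASP, so the plasmid fits studies linking endocytosis to actin dynamics.
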