Features (pLannotate 1.2.2; 17 found; start..end, strand, type, name):
      1..59      +  rep_origin     RSF ori (fragment): Plasmids containing the RSF 1030 origin of replication can be propagated in E. coli cells that contain additional plasmids with compatible origins.
    127..430     +  enhancer       CMV enhancer: human cytomegalovirus immediate early enhancer
    431..634     +  promoter       CMV promoter: human cytomegalovirus (CMV) immediate early promoter
    679..1395    +  CDS            EGFP: EGFP is a basic (constitutively fluorescent) green fluorescent protein published in 1996, derived from Aequorea victoria. It is reported to be a rapidly-maturing weak dimer with moderate acid sensitivity.
   1401..1418    +  misc_feature   MCS (fragment): multiple cloning site
   1420..6579    +  CDS            ITSN1: ITSN1_HUMAN - Also known as ITSN From Homo sapiens (Human).
   6765..6791    +  misc_feature   MCS (fragment): multiple cloning site
   6808..6892    +  CDS            large T antigen (fragment): large T antigen from SV40 (simian virus 40)
   6915..7036    +  polyA_signal   SV40 poly(A) signal: SV40 polyadenylation signal
   7070..7498    -  rep_origin     f1 ori (sequence partly withheld): f1 bacteriophage origin of replication; arrow indicates direction of (+) strand synthesis
   7525..7629    +  promoter       AmpR promoter: bla
   7631..7988    +  promoter       SV40 promoter: SV40 enhancer and early promoter
   8023..8817    +  CDS            NeoR/KanR: aminoglycoside phosphotransferase from Tn5; aph(3')-II (or nptII); confers resistance to neomycin, kanamycin, and G418 (Geneticin®)
   8838..8990    +  CDS            ble (fragment): BLE_KLEPN - Experimental evidence at protein level: Swiss-Prot protein existence level 1. Binding protein with a strong affinity to the bleomycin family of antibiotics. Binds to CL990; an antimitotic-antibiotic compound. From Klebsiella pneumoniae.
   9049..9096    +  polyA_signal   HSV TK poly(A) signal: herpes simplex virus thymidine kinase polyadenylation signal (Cole and Stacy, 1985)
   9187..9203    -  polyA_signal   bGH poly(A) signal (fragment): bovine growth hormone polyadenylation signal
   9425..10013   +  rep_origin     ori: high-copy-number ColE1/pMB1/pBR322/pUC origin of replication
>Addgene plasmid #47395 | GFP-Intersectin Long | addgene full sequence | sequence record 243703 | Addgene NGS Result
TTTGCTCACATGTTCTTTCCTGCGTTATCCCCTGATTCTGTGGATAACCGTATTACCGCCATGCATTAGT
TATTAATAGTAATCAATTACGGGGTCATTAGTTCATAGCCCATATATGGAGTTCCGCGTTACATAACTTA
CGGTAAATGGCCCGCCTGGCTGACCGCCCAACGACCCCCGCCCATTGACGTCAATAATGACGTATGTTCC
CATAGTAACGCCAATAGGGACTTTCCATTGACGTCAATGGGTGGAGTATTTACGGTAAACTGCCCACTTG
GCAGTACATCAAGTGTATCATATGCCAAGTACGCCCCCTATTGACGTCAATGACGGTAAATGGCCCGCCT
GGCATTATGCCCAGTACATGACCTTATGGGACTTTCCTACTTGGCAGTACATCTACGTATTAGTCATCGC
TATTACCATGGTGATGCGGTTTTGGCAGTACATCAATGGGCGTGGATAGCGGTTTGACTCACGGGGATTT
CCAAGTCTCCACCCCATTGACGTCAATGGGAGTTTGTTTTGGCACCAAAATCAACGGGACTTTCCAAAAT
GTCGTAACAACTCCGCCCCATTGACGCAAATGGGCGGTAGGCGTGTACGGTGGGAGGTCTATATAAGCAG
AGCTGGTTTAGTGAACCGTCAGATCCGCTAGCGCTACCGGTCGCCACCATGGTGAGCAAGGGCGAGGAGC
TGTTCACCGGGGTGGTGCCCATCCTGGTCGAGCTGGACGGCGACGTAAACGGCCACAAGTTCAGCGTGTC
CGGCGAGGGCGAGGGCGATGCCACCTACGGCAAGCTGACCCTGAAGTTCATCTGCACCACCGGCAAGCTG
CCCGTGCCCTGGCCCACCCTCGTGACCACCCTGACCTACGGCGTGCAGTGCTTCAGCCGCTACCCCGACC
ACATGAAGCAGCACGACTTCTTCAAGTCCGCCATGCCCGAAGGCTACGTCCAGGAGCGCACCATCTTCTT
CAAGGACGACGGCAACTACAAGACCCGCGCCGAGGTGAAGTTCGAGGGCGACACCCTGGTGAACCGCATC
GAGCTGAAGGGCATCGACTTCAAGGAGGACGGCAACATCCTGGGGCACAAGCTGGAGTACAACTACAACA
GCCACAACGTCTATATCATGGCCGACAAGCAGAAGAACGGCATCAAGGTGAACTTCAAGATCCGCCACAA
CATCGAGGACGGCAGCGTGCAGCTCGCCGACCACTACCAGCAGAACACCCCCATCGGCGACGGCCCCGTG
CTGCTGCCCGACAACCACTACCTGAGCACCCAGTCCGCCCTGAGCAAAGACCCCAACGAGAAGCGCGATC
ACATGGTCCTGCTGGAGTTCGTGACCGCCGCCGGGATCACTCTCGGCATGGACGAGCTGTACAAGTCCGG
CCGGACTCAGATCTCGAGGGCTCAGTTTCCAACACCTTTTGGTGGCAGCCTGGATATCTGGGCCATAACT
GTAGAGGAAAGAGCGAAGCATGATCAGCAGTTCCATAGTTTAAAGCCAATATCTGGATTCATTACTGGTG
ATCAAGCTAGAAACTTTTTTTTTCAATCTGGGTTACCTCAACCTGTTTTAGCACAGATATGGGCACTAGC
TGACATGAATAATGATGGAAGAATGGATCAAGTGGAGTTTTCCATAGCTATGAAACTTATCAAACTGAAG
CTACAAGGATATCAGCTACCCTCTGCACTTCCCCCTGTCATGAAACAGCAACCAGTTGCTATTTCTAGCG
CACCAGCATTTGGTATGGGAGGTATCGCCAGCATGCCACCGCTTACAGCTGTTGCTCCAGTGCCAATGGG
ATCCATTCCAGTTGTTGGAATGTCTCCAACCCTAGTATCTTCTGTTCCCACAGCAGCTGTGCCCCCCCTG
GCTAACGGGGCTCCCCCTGTTATACAACCTCTGCCTGCATTTGCTCATCCTGCAGCCACATTGCCAAAGA
GTTCTTCCTTTAGTAGATCTGGTCCAGGGTCACAACTAAACACTAAATTACAAAAGGCACAGTCATTTGA
TGTGGCCAGTGTCCCACCAGTGGCAGAGTGGGCTGTTCCTCAGTCATCAAGACTGAAATACAGGCAATTA
TTCAATAGTCATGACAAAACTATGAGTGGACACTTAACAGGTCCCCAAGCAAGAACTATTCTTATGCAGT
CAAGTTTACCACAGGCTCAGCTGGCTTCAATATGGAATCTTTCTGACATTGATCAAGATGGAAAACTTAC
AGCAGAGGAATTTATCCTGGCAATGCACCTCATTGATGTAGCTATGTCTGGCCAACCACTGCCACCTGTC
CTGCCTCCAGAATACATTCCACCTTCTTTTAGAAGAGTTCGATCTGGCAGTGGTATATCTGTCATAAGCT
CAACATCTGTAGATCAGAGGCTACCAGAGGAACCAGTTTTAGAAGATGAGCAACAACAATTAGAAAAGAA
ATTACCTGTAACGTTTGAAGATAAGAAGCGGGAGAACTTTGAACGTGGCAACCTGGAACTGGAGAAACGA
AGGCAAGCTCTCCTGGAACAGCAGCGCAAGGAGCAGGAGCGCCTGGCCCAGCTGGAGCGGGCGGAGCAGG
AGAGGAAGGAGCGTGAGCGCCAGGAGCAAGAGCGCAAAAGACAACTGGAACTGGAGAAGCAACTGGAAAA
GCAGCGGGAGCTAGAACGGCAGAGAGAGGAGGAGAGGAGGAAAGAAATTGAGAGGCGAGAGGCTGCAAAA
CGGGAACTTGAAAGGCAACGACAACTTGAGTGGGAACGGAATCGAAGGCAAGAACTACTAAATCAAAGAA
ACAAAGAACAAGAGGACATAGTTGTACTGAAAGCAAAGAAAAAGACTTTGGAATTTGAATTAGAAGCTCT
AAATGATAAAAAGCATCAACTAGAAGGGAAACTTCAAGATATCAGATGTCGATTGACCACCCAAAGGCAA
GAAATTGAGAGCACAAACAAATCTAGAGAGTTGAGAATTGCCGAAATCACCCATCTACAGCAACAATTAC
AGGAATCTCAGCAAATGCTTGGAAGACTTATTCCAGAAAAACAGATACTCAATGACCAATTAAAACAAGT
TCAGCAGAACAGTTTGCACAGAGATTCACTTGTTACACTTAAAAGAGCCTTAGAAGCAAAAGAACTAGCT
CGGCAGCACCTACGAGACCAACTGGATGAAGTGGAGAAAGAAACTAGATCAAAACTACAGGAGATTGATA
TTTTCAATAATCAGCTGAAGGAACTAAGAGAAATACACAATAAGCAACAACTCCAGAAGCAAAAGTCCAT
GGAGGCTGAACGACTGAAACAGAAAGAACAAGAACGAAAGATCATAGAATTAGAAAAACAAAAAGAAGAA
GCCCAAAGACGAGCTCAGGAAAGGGACAAGCAGTGGCTGGAGCATGTGCAGCAGGAGGACGAGCATCAGA
GACCAAGAAAACTCCACGAAGAGGAAAAACTGAAAAGGGAGGAGAGTGTCAAAAAGAAGGATGGCGAGGA
AAAAGGCAAACAGGAAGCACAAGACAAGCTGGGTCGGCTTTTCCATCAACACCAAGAACCAGCTAAGCCA
GCTGTCCAGGCACCCTGGTCCACTGCAGAAAAAGGTCCACTTACCATTTCTGCACAGGAAAATGTAAAAG
TGGTGTATTACCGGGCACTGTACCCCTTTGAATCCAGAAGCCATGATGAAATCACTATCCAGCCAGGAGA
CATAGTCATGGTTAAAGGGGAATGGGTGGATGAAAGCCAAACTGGAGAACCCGGCTGGCTTGGAGGAGAA
TTAAAAGGAAAGACAGGGTGGTTCCCTGCAAACTATGCAGAGAAAATCCCAGAAAATGAGGTTCCCGCTC
CAGTGAAACCAGTGACTGATTCAACATCTGCCCCTGCCCCCAAACTGGCCTTGCGTGAGACCCCCGCCCC
TTTGGCAGTAACCTCTTCAGAGCCCTCCACGACCCCTAATAACTGGGCCGACTTCAGCTCCACGTGGCCC
ACCAGCACGAATGAGAAACCAGAAACGGATAACTGGGATGCATGGGCAGCCCAGCCCTCTCTCACCGTTC
CAAGTGCCGGCCAGTTAAGGCAGAGGTCCGCCTTTACTCCAGCCACGGCCACTGGCTCCTCCCCGTCTCC
TGTGCTAGGCCAGGGTGAAAAGGTGGAGGGGCTACAAGCTCAAGCCCTATATCCTTGGAGAGCCAAAAAA
GACAACCACTTAAATTTTAACAAAAATGATGTCATCACCGTCCTGGAACAGCAAGACATGTGGTGGTTTG
GAGAAGTTCAAGGTCAGAAGGGTTGGTTCCCCAAGTCTTACGTGAAACTCATTTCAGGGCCCATAAGGAA
GTCTACAAGCATGGATTCTGGTTCTTCAGAGAGTCCTGCTAGTCTAAAGCGAGTAGCCTCTCCAGCAGCC
AAGCCGGTCGTTTCGGGAGAAGAATTTATTGCCATGTACACTTACGAGAGTTCTGAGCAAGGAGATTTAA
CCTTTCAGCAAGGGGATGTGATTTTGGTTACCAAGAAAGATGGTGACTGGTGGACAGGAACAGTGGGCGA
CAAGGCCGGAGTCTTCCCTTCTAACTATGTGAGGCTTAAAGATTCAGAGGGCTCTGGAACTGCTGGGAAA
ACAGGGAGTTTAGGAAAAAAACCTGAAATTGCCCAGGTTATTGCCTCATACACCGCCACCGGCCCCGAGC
AGCTCACTCTCGCCCCTGGTCAGCTGATTTTGATCCGAAAAAAGAACCCAGGTGGATGGTGGGAAGGAGA
GCTGCAAGCACGTGGGAAAAAGCGCCAGATAGGCTGGTTCCCAGCTAATTATGTAAAGCTTCTAAGCCCT
GGGACGAGCAAAATCACTCCAACAGAGCCACCTAAGTCAACAGCATTAGCGGCAGTGTGCCAGGTGATTG
GGATGTACGACTACACCGCGCAGAATGACGATGAGCTGGCCTTCAACAAGGGCCAGATCATCAACGTCCT
CAACAAGGAGGACCCTGACTGGTGGAAAGGAGAAGTCAATGGACAAGTGGGGCTCTTCCCATCCAATTAT
GTGAAGCTGACCACAGACATGGACCCAAGCCAGCAATGGTGTTCAGACTTACATCTCTTGGATATGTTGA
CCCCAACTGAAAGAAAGCGACAAGGATACATCCACGAGCTCATTGTCACCGAGGAGAACTATGTGAATGA
CCTGCAGCTGGTCACAGAGATTTTTCAAAAACCCCTGATGGAGTCTGAGCTGCTGACAGAAAAAGAGGTT
GCTATGATTTTTGTGAACTGGAAGGAGCTGATTATGTGTAATATCAAACTACTAAAAGCGCTGAGAGTCC
GCAAGAAGATGTCCGGGGAGAAGATGCCTGTGAAGATGATTGGAGACATCCTGAGCGCACAGCTGCCGCA
CATGCAGCCCTACATCCGCTTCTGCAGCCGCCAGCTCAACGGGGCTGCCCTGATCCAGCAGAAGACGGAC
GAGGCCCCAGACTTCAAGGAGTTCGTCAAAAGATTGGCAATGGATCCTCGGTGTAAAGGGATGCCACTCT
CTAGTTTTATACTGAAGCCTATGCAACGGGTAACAAGATACCCACTGATCATTAAAAATATCCTGGAAAA
CACCCCTGAAAACCACCCGGACCACAGCCACTTGAAGCACGCCCTGGAGAAGGCGGAAGAGCTCTGTTCC
CAGGTGAACGAAGGGGTGCGGGAGAAGGAGAACTCTGACCGGCTGGAGTGGATCCAGGCCCACGTGCAGT
GTGAAGGCCTGTCTGAGCAACTTGTGTTCAATTCAGTGACCAATTGCTTGGGGCCGCGCAAATTTCTGCA
CAGTGGGAAGCTCTACAAGGCCAAGAGCAACAAGGAGCTGTATGGCTTCCTTTTCAACGACTTCCTCCTG
CTGACTCAGATCACGAAGCCTTTGGGGTCTTCTGGCACCGACAAAGTCTTCAGCCCCAAATCAAACCTGC
AGTATAAAATGTATAAAACACCTATTTTCCTAAATGAGGTTCTAGTAAAATTACCCACCGACCCTTCTGG
AGACGAGCCCATCTTCCACATCTCCCACATTGACCGCGTCTATACTCTCCGAGCAGAAAGCATAAATGAA
AGGACTGCCTGGGTGCAGAAAATCAAAGCTGCTTCTGAACTCTACATAGAGACTGAGAAAAAGAAGCGCG
AGAAAGCGTACCTGGTCCGTTCCCAAAGGGCAACAGGCATTGGAAGGTTGATGGTGAACGTGGTTGAAGG
CATCGAGTTGAAACCCTGTCGGTCACATGGAAAGAGCAACCCGTACTGTGAGGTGACCATGGGTTCCCAG
TGCCACATCACCAAGACGATCCAGGACACTCTGAACCCCAAGTGGAATTCCAACTGCCAGTTCTTCATCC
GAGACCTGGAGCAGGAAGTCCTCTGCATCACTGTGTTCGAGAGGGACCAGTTCTCACCAGATGATTTTTT
GGGTCGGACGGAGATCCGTGTGGCGGACATCAAGAAAGACCAGGGCTCCAAAGGTCCAGTTACGAAGTGT
CTTCTGCTGCACGAAGTCCCCACGGGAGAGATTGTGGTCCGCTTGGACCTGCAGTTGTTTGATGAGCCGT
AGGCAGCGGGCTCAGGGTGTGCTCAGCAGGGTCCCAGCCCACGGCCACACATGCTGTCTGGAAATTGTAT
TCCTTTTCTAAGAAACCACCATTTGGTATTCAGTCACAGGGATATGGGATGGCAAAGACCCGGAATTCTT
TTGCTTTTTACCCTGGAAGAAATACTCATAAGCTTATCGATACCGTCGACGGTACCGCGGGCCCGGGATC
CACCGGATCTAGATAACTGATCATAATCAGCCATACCACATTTGTAGAGGTTTTACTTGCTTTAAAAAAC
CTCCCACACCTCCCCCTGAACCTGAAACATAAAATGAATGCAATTGTTGTTGTTAACTTGTTTATTGCAG
CTTATAATGGTTACAAATAAAGCAATAGCATCACAAATTTCACAAATAAAGCATTTTTTTCACTGCATTC
TAGTTGTGGTTTGTCCAAACTCATCAATGTATCTTAACGCGTAAATTGTAAGCGTTAATATTTTGTTAAA
ATTCGCGTTAAATTTTTGTTAAATCAGCTCATTTTTTAACCAATAGGCCGAAATCGGCAAAATCCCTTAT
AAATCAAAAGAATAGACCGAGATAGGGT
[37 nt withheld, positions 7169-7205]
AAAGAACGTGGACTCCAACGTCAAAGG
[49 nt withheld, positions 7233-7281]
T
[91 nt withheld, positions 7283-7373]
G
[124 nt withheld, positions 7375-7498]
CAGGTGGCACTTTTCGGGGAAATGTGCGCGGAACCCCTATTTGTTTATTTTTCTAAATACATTCAAATAT
GTATCCGCTCATGAGACAATAACCCTGATAAATGCTTCAATAATATTGAAAAAGGAAGAGTCCTGAGGCG
GAAAGAACCAGCTGTGGAATGTGTGTCAGTTAGGGTGTGGAAAGTCCCCAGGCTCCCCAGCAGGCAGAAG
TATGCAAAGCATGCATCTCAATTAGTCAGCAACCAGGTGTGGAAAGTCCCCAGGCTCCCCAGCAGGCAGA
AGTATGCAAAGCATGCATCTCAATTAGTCAGCAACCATAGTCCCGCCCCTAACTCCGCCCATCCCGCCCC
TAACTCCGCCCAGTTCCGCCCATTCTCCGCCCCATGGCTGACTAATTTTTTTTATTTATGCAGAGGCCGA
GGCCGCCTCGGCCTCTGAGCTATTCCAGAAGTAGTGAGGAGGCTTTTTTGGAGGCCTAGGCTTTTGCAAA
GATCGATCAAGAGACAGGATGAGGATCGTTTCGCATGATTGAACAAGATGGATTGCACGCAGGTTCTCCG
GCCGCTTGGGTGGAGAGGCTATTCGGCTATGACTGGGCACAACAGACAATCGGCTGCTCTGATGCCGCCG
TGTTCCGGCTGTCAGCGCAGGGGCGCCCGGTTCTTTTTGTCAAGACCGACCTGTCCGGTGCCCTGAATGA
ACTGCAAGACGAGGCAGCGCGGCTATCGTGGCTGGCCACGACGGGCGTTCCTTGCGCAGCTGTGCTCGAC
GTTGTCACTGAAGCGGGAAGGGACTGGCTGCTATTGGGCGAAGTGCCGGGGCAGGATCTCCTGTCATCTC
ACCTTGCTCCTGCCGAGAAAGTATCCATCATGGCTGATGCAATGCGGCGGCTGCATACGCTTGATCCGGC
TACCTGCCCATTCGACCACCAAGCGAAACATCGCATCGAGCGAGCACGTACTCGGATGGAAGCCGGTCTT
GTCGATCAGGATGATCTGGACGAAGAGCATCAGGGGCTCGCGCCAGCCGAACTGTTCGCCAGGCTCAAGG
CGAGCATGCCCGACGGCGAGGATCTCGTCGTGACCCATGGCGATGCCTGCTTGCCGAATATCATGGTGGA
AAATGGCCGCTTTTCTGGATTCATCGACTGTGGCCGGCTGGGTGTGGCGGACCGCTATCAGGACATAGCG
TTGGCTACCCGTGATATTGCTGAAGAGCTTGGCGGCGAATGGGCTGACCGCTTCCTCGTGCTTTACGGTA
TCGCCGCTCCCGATTCGCAGCGCATCGCCTTCTATCGCCTTCTTGACGAGTTCTTCTGAGCGGGACTCTG
GGGTTCGAAATGACCGACCAAGCGACGCCCAACCTGCCATCACGAGATTTCGATTCCACCGCCGCCTTCT
ATGAAAGGTTGGGCTTCGGAATCGTTTTCCGGGACGCCGGCTGGATGATCCTCCAGCGCGGGGATCTCAT
GCTGGAGTTCTTCGCCCACCCTAGGGGGAGGCTAACTGAAACACGGAAGGAGACAATACCGGAAGGAACC
CGCGCTATGACGGCAATAAAAAGACAGAATAAAACGCACGGTGTTGGGTCGTTTGTTCATAAACGCGGGG
TTCGGTCCCAGGGCTGGCACTCTGTCGATACCCCACCGAGACCCCATTGGGGCCAATACGCCCGCGTTTC
TTCCTTTTCCCCACCCCACCCCCCAAGTTCGGGTGAAGGCCCAGGGCTCGCAGCCAACGTCGGGGCGGCA
GGCCCTGCCATAGCCTCAGGTTACTCATATATACTTTAGATTGATTTAAAACTTCATTTTTAATTTAAAA
GGATCTAGGTGAAGATCCTTTTTGATAATCTCATGACCAAAATCCCTTAACGTGAGTTTTCGTTCCACTG
AGCGTCAGACCCCGTAGAAAAGATCAAAGGATCTTCTTGAGATCCTTTTTTTCTGCGCGTAATCTGCTGC
TTGCAAACAAAAAAACCACCGCTACCAGCGGTGGTTTGTTTGCCGGATCAAGAGCTACCAACTCTTTTTC
CGAAGGTAACTGGCTTCAGCAGAGCGCAGATACCAAATACTGTTCTTCTAGTGTAGCCGTAGTTAGGCCA
CCACTTCAAGAACTCTGTAGCACCGCCTACATACCTCGCTCTGCTAATCCTGTTACCAGTGGCTGCTGCC
AGTGGCGATAAGTCGTGTCTTACCGGGTTGGACTCAAGACGATAGTTACCGGATAAGGCGCAGCGGTCGG
GCTGAACGGGGGGTTCGTGCACACAGCCCAGCTTGGAGCGAACGACCTACACCGAACTGAGATACCTACA
GCGTGAGCTATGAGAAAGCGCCACGCTTCCCGAAGGGAGAAAGGCGGACAGGTATCCGGTAAGCGGCAGG
GTCGGAACAGGAGAGCGCACGAGGGAGCTTCCAGGGGGAAACGCCTGGTATCTTTATAGTCCTGTCGGGT
TTCGCCACCTCTGACTTGAGCGTCGATTTTTGTGATGCTCGTCAGGGGGGCGGAGCCTATGGAAAAACGC
CAGCAACGCGGCCTTTTTACGGTTCCTGGCCTTTTGCTGGCCT
