>Addgene plasmid #47395 | GFP-Intersectin Long | addgene partial sequence | sequence record 68251 | SV40pA-R 5'-GAAATTTGTGATGCTATTGC-3'
AACAAGTTACAACAACAATTGCATTCATTTTATGTTTCAGGTTCAGGGGGAGGTGTGGGAGGTTTTTTAA
AGCAAGTAAAACCTCTACAAATGTGGTATGGCTGATTATGATCAGTTATCTAGATCCGGTGGATCCCGGG
CCCGCGGTACCGTCGACGGTATCGATAAGCTTATGAGTATTTCTTCCAGGGTAAAAAGCAAAAGAATTCC
GGGTCTTTGCCATCCCATATCCCTGTGACTGAATACCAAATGGTGGTTTCTTAGAAAAGGAATACAATTT
CCAGACAGCATGTGTGGCCGTGGGCTGGGACCCTGCTGAGCACACCCTGAGCCCGCTGCCTACGGCTCAT
CAAACAACTGCAGGTCCAAGCGGACCACAATCTCTCCCGTGGGGACTTCGTGCAGCAGAAGACACTTCGT
AACTGGACCTTTGGAGCCCTGGTCTTTCTTGATGTCCGCCACACGGATCTCCGTCCGACCCAAAAAATCA
TCTGGTGAGAACTGGTCCCTCTCGAACACAGTGATGCAGAGGACTTCCTGCTCCAGGTCTCGGATGAAGA
ACTGGCAGTTGGAATTCCACTTGGGGTTCAGAGTGTCCTGGATCGTCTTGGTGATGTGGCACTGGGAACC
CATGGTCACCTCACAGTACGGGTTGCTCTTTCCATGTGACCGACAGGGTTTCAACTCGATGCCTTCAACC
ACGTTCACCATCAACCTTCCAATGCCTGTTGCCCTTTGGGAACGGACCAGGTACGCTTTCTCGCGCTTCT
TTTTCTCAGTCTCTATGTAGAGTTCAGAAGCAGCTTTGATTTTCTGCACCCAGGCAGTCCTTTCATTTAT
GCTTTCTGCT
