>Addgene plasmid #47395 | GFP-Intersectin Long | addgene partial sequence | sequence record 68266 | EGFP-C 5'-CATGGTCCTGCTGGAGTTCGTG-3'
GTCCGGCCGGACTCAGATCTCGAGGGCTCAGTTTCCAACACCTTTTGGTGGCAGCCTGGATATCTGGGCC
ATAACTGTAGAGGAAAGAGCGAAGCATGATCAGCAGTTCCATAGTTTAAAGCCAATATCTGGATTCATTA
CTGGTGATCAAGCTAGAAACTTTTTTTTTCAATCTGGGTTACCTCAACCTGTTTTAGCACAGATATGGGC
ACTAGCTGACATGAATAATGATGGAAGAATGGATCAAGTGGAGTTTTCCATAGCTATGAAACTTATCAAA
CTGAAGCTACAAGGATATCAGCTACCCTCTGCACTTCCCCCTGTCATGAAACAGCAACCAGTTGCTATTT
CTAGCGCACCAGCATTTGGTATGGGAGGTATCGCCAGCATGCCACCGCTTACAGCTGTTGCTCCAGTGCC
AATGGGATCCATTCCAGTTGTTGGAATGTCTCCAACCCTAGTATCTTCTGTTCCCACAGCAGCTGTGCCC
CCCCTGGCTAACGGGGCTCCCCCTGTTATACAACCTCTGCCTGCATTTGCTCATCCTGCAGCCACATTGC
CAAAGAGTTCTTCCTTTAGTAGATCTGGTCCAGGGTCACAACTAAACACTAAATTACAAAAGGCACAGTC
ATTTGATGTGGCCAGTGTCCCACCAGTGGCAGAGTGGGCTGTTCCTCAGTCATCAAGACTGAAATACAGG
CAATTATTCAATAGTCATGACAAAACTATGAGTGGACACTTAACAGGTCCCCAAGCAAGAACTATTCTTA
TGCAGTCAAGTTTACCACAGGCTCAGCTGGCTTCAATATGGAATCTTTCTGACATTGATCAAGATGGAAA
ACTTACAGCAGAGGAATTTATCCTG
